Addgene plasmid #39002: KAT2B
Purpose: Bacterial expression for structure determination; may not be full ORF
Depositing lab: Nicola Burgess-Brown. Depositing organization: University of Oxford.
Backbone
  Vector backbone: pNIC28-Bsa4
  Backbone manufacturer: SGC
  Vector type: Bacterial Expression
Growth in bacteria
  Bacterial resistance: Kanamycin, 50 μg/mL
  Growth temperature: 37°C
  Growth strain: Mach1
  Copy number: Low Copy
Gene/Insert
  Gene/Insert name: KAT2B (alt names: p300/CBP-associated factor; PDB:3GG3)
  Species: H. sapiens (human)
  Insert size (bp): 448
  Entrez Gene: KAT2B (a.k.a. CAF, P/CAF, PCAF)
  Tag / fusion protein: His Tev (N terminal on insert)
  Cloning method: Ligation Independent Cloning
  Sequencing primers: 5′ T7; 3′ T7-term
Terms and licenses: Academic/Nonprofit Terms; Industry Terms: Not Available to Industry
How to cite: KAT2B was a gift from Nicola Burgess-Brown (Addgene plasmid # 39002 ; http://n2t.net/addgene:39002 ; RRID:Addgene_39002)
