[The description below was written by a language model from this plasmid's Addgene catalogue record.]
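Description:
KAT2B is a bacterial expression plasmid built on the pNIC28-Bsa4 backbone from the SGC, designed to produce a fragment of the human lysine acetyltransferase KAT2B (also known as PCAF or p300/CBP-associated factor) for structure determination. The plasmid is maintained in E. coli under kanamycin selection and is recorded as low copy. The origin of replication is not stated in the record, and no feature table is provided, so the detailed layout of backbone elements cannot be confirmed here.

The insert is about 448 bp of human KAT2B sequence, far shorter than the full coding region. This agrees with the catalogue note that the construct may not carry the complete ORF: it encodes a defined domain-sized fragment chosen for crystallography, and the record links it to a deposited PDB structure. Which part of the protein the fragment covers is not stated. It was introduced by ligation independent cloning and is fused at its N terminus to a His tag followed by a TEV protease site. This arrangement allows purification by immobilised metal affinity chromatography and subsequent removal of the tag by TEV cleavage to leave near-native protein. The promoter is not explicitly listed, but the recommended T7 and T7-terminator sequencing primers indicate that the insert sits within a T7-type expression cassette, which would normally be driven in an E. coli host supplying T7 RNA polymerase. The listed strain, Mach1, is a cloning and propagation host rather than an expression strain. The construct is typically used for recombinant production of the KAT2B fragment for structural and biochemical studies.
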