>Addgene plasmid #39002 | KAT2B | depositor partial sequence | sequence record 49060 | KAT2B sequence 448 bps
ATGCACCATCATCATCATCATTCTTCTGGTGTAGATCTGGGTACCGAGAACCTGTACTTCCAATCCATGG
GAAAAGAGAAAAGTAAAGAGCCCAGAGACCCTGACCAGCTTTACAGCACGCTCAAGAGCATCCTCCAGCA
GGTGAAGAGCCATCAAAGCGCTTGGCCCTTCATGGAACCTGTGAAGAGAACAGAAGCTCCAGGATATTAT
GAAGTTATAAGGTTCCCCATGGATCTGAAAACCATGAGTGAACGCCTCAAGAATAGGTACTACGTGTCTA
AGAAATTATTCATGGCAGACTTACAGCGAGTCTTTACCAATTGCAAAGAGTACAACCCCCCTGAGAGTGA
ATACTACAAATGTGCCAATATCCTGGAGAAATTCTTCTTCAGTAAAATTAAGGAAGCTGGATTAATTGAC
TGACAGTAAAGGTGGATACGGATCCGAA
