>Addgene plasmid #39002 | KAT2B | addgene partial sequence | sequence record 52915 | T7 5'-TAATACGACTCACTATAGGG-3'
GAAGGAGATATACATATGCACCATCATCATCATCATTCTTCTGGTGTAGATCTGGGTACCGAGAACCTGT
ACTTCCAATCCATGGGAAAAGAGAAAAGTAAAGAGCCCAGAGACCCTGACCAGCTTTACAGCACGCTCAA
GAGCATCCTCCAGCAGGTGAAGAGCCATCAAAGCGCTTGGCCCTTCATGGAACCTGTGAAGAGAACAGAA
GCTCCAGGATATTATGAAGTTATAAGGTTCCCCATGGATCTGAAAACCATGAGTGAACGCCTCAAGAATA
GGTACTACGTGTCTAAGAAATTATTCATGGCAGACTTACAGCGAGTCTTTACCAATTGCAAAGAGTACAA
CCCCCCTGAGAGTGAATACTACAAATGTGCCAATATCCTGGAGAAATTCTTCTTCAGTAAAATTAAGGAA
GCTGGATTAATTGACTGACAGTAAAGGTGGATACGGATCCGAATTCGAGCTCCGTCGACAAGCTTGCGGC
CGCACTCGAGCACCACCACCACCACCACTGAGATCCGGCTGCTAACAAAGCCCGAAAGGAAGCTGAGTTG
GCTGCTGCCACCGCTGAGCAATAACTAGCATAACCCCTTGGGGCCTCTAAACGGGTCTTGAGGGGTTTTT
TGCTGAAAGGAGGAACTATATCCGGATTGGCGAATGGG
[124 nt withheld, positions 669-792]
C
[33 nt withheld, positions 794-826]
